Addgene plasmid #90214: pCSC-NGN2-IRES-GFP-T2A-Sox11
Purpose: To convert human skin fibroblasts into induced motor neurons (hiMN) in combination with ISL1, LHX3, FGF2 and two small molecules, forskolin and dorsomorphin.
Depositing lab: Chun-Li Zhang. Depositing organization: University of Texas Southwestern Medical Center. Publication: Direct Lineage Reprogramming Reveals Disease-Specific Phenotypes of Motor Neurons from Human ALS Patients. Liu ML, Zang T, Zhang CL. Cell Rep. 2016 Jan 5;14(1):115-28. doi: 10.1016/j.celrep.2015.12.018. Epub 2015 Dec 24. PubMed 26725112.
Backbone
  Vector backbone: pCSC-SP-PW-IRES-GFP
  Vector type: Lentiviral
Growth in bacteria
  Bacterial resistance: Ampicillin, 100 μg/mL
  Growth temperature: 30°C
  Growth strain: NEB Stable
  Copy number: High Copy
Gene/Insert
  Gene/Insert name: NGN2-IRES-GFP-T2A-Sox11
  Species: H. sapiens (human), M. musculus (mouse)
  Entrez Gene: NEUROG2 (a.k.a. Atoh4, Math4A, NGN2, bHLHa8, ngn-2); Sox11 (a.k.a. 1110038H03Rik, 6230403H02Rik, end1)
  Promoter: CMV
  Cloning method: Restriction Enzyme; 5′ cloning site Unknown (unknown if destroyed); 3′ cloning site Unknown (unknown if destroyed)
  Sequencing primers: 5′ agctcgtttagtgaaccgtcagatc; 3′ gagcaacatagttaagaataccag
Terms and licenses: Academic/Nonprofit Terms; Industry Terms: Not Available to Industry
Depositor comments: WARNING: This plasmid is highly unstable. You may need to screen several DNA preps to isolate the intact construct. We recommend performing a restriction digest to confirm the plasmid has not recombined.
How to cite: pCSC-NGN2-IRES-GFP-T2A-Sox11 was a gift from Chun-Li Zhang (Addgene plasmid # 90214 ; http://n2t.net/addgene:90214 ; RRID:Addgene_90214)
