[The description below was written by a language model from this plasmid's Addgene catalogue record and pLannotate feature annotations shown in this document.]
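Description:
pCSC-NGN2-IRES-GFP-T2A-Sox11 is an HIV-1-based lentiviral transfer vector built on the pCSC-SP-PW-IRES-GFP backbone, about 11.9 kb in the sequenced record. It is propagated in E. coli through a high-copy ColE1/pUC-type origin with ampicillin selection (AmpR under its own promoter). The backbone also carries an f1 origin and an SV40/EM7-driven bleomycin/Zeocin resistance cassette lying outside the viral genome. Viral RNA is transcribed from a CMV enhancer/promoter fused to a truncated 5' LTR. This is followed by the Ψ packaging signal with a gag fragment, the RRE for Rev-dependent nuclear export, and the cPPT/CTS. The genome ends in 3' LTR sequences followed by a bGH polyadenylation signal. The depositor warns that the plasmid is highly unstable and prone to recombination, so preparations should be checked for integrity.

The payload is a single internal CMV-driven transcript encoding three proteins. Human NEUROG2 (NGN2), a bHLH proneural transcription factor, is translated first. An EMCV IRES then initiates translation of EGFP, which according to the construct name is joined through a T2A self-cleaving peptide to mouse Sox11; the T2A itself is not annotated in the feature table, though a short gap between EGFP and Sox11 is consistent with it. A WPRE downstream of Sox11 enhances transcript expression. Transduced cells therefore co-express both transcription factors and can be followed by green fluorescence. The stated purpose is direct conversion of human skin fibroblasts into induced motor neurons, used together with ISL1, LHX3, FGF2 and the small molecules forskolin and dorsomorphin. The associated work applied this to modelling motor neuron phenotypes in ALS patients.
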