Features (pLannotate 1.2.2; 36 found; start..end, strand, type, name):
     28..80      -  misc_feature   bom (fragment): basis of mobility region from pBR322
    235..614     +  enhancer       CMV enhancer: human cytomegalovirus immediate early enhancer
    615..814     +  promoter       CMV promoter: human cytomegalovirus (CMV) immediate early promoter
    832..1012    +  LTR            5' LTR (truncated): truncated 5' long terminal repeat (LTR) from HIV-1
   1059..1184    +  misc_feature   HIV-1 Ψ: packaging signal of human immunodeficiency virus type 1
   1168..1531    +  CDS            HIV-1 gag (fragment): gag protein from human immunodeficiency virus 1; gag
   1677..1910    +  misc_feature   RRE: The Rev response element (RRE) of HIV-1 allows for Rev-dependent mRNA export from the nucleus to the cytoplasm.
   2287..2387    +  CDS            Rev (fragment): human immunodeficiency virus 1 (HIV-1) Rev protein; rev; enhances nuclear export of unspliced and incompletely spliced viral mRNAs
   2391..2507    +  misc_feature   cPPT/CTS: central polypurine tract and central termination sequence of HIV-1
   2530..2833    +  enhancer       CMV enhancer: human cytomegalovirus immediate early enhancer
   2834..3037    +  promoter       CMV promoter: human cytomegalovirus (CMV) immediate early promoter
   3132..3947    +  CDS            NEUROG2: NGN2_HUMAN - Also known as ATOH4, BHLHA8, NGN2. Experimental evidence at protein level: Swiss-Prot protein existence level 1. Transcriptional regulator. Involved in neuronal differentiation. Activates transcription by binding to the E box (5'- CANNTG-3'). From Homo sapiens (Human).
   3975..4526    +  misc_feature   IRES: internal ribosome entry site (IRES) of the encephalomyocarditis virus (EMCV)
   4529..5245    +  CDS            EGFP: EGFP is a basic (constitutively fluorescent) green fluorescent protein published in 1996, derived from Aequorea victoria. It is reported to be a rapidly-maturing weak dimer with moderate acid sensitivity.
   5318..5340    +  misc_feature   MCS (fragment): multiple cloning site
   5348..6532    +  CDS            Sox11: SOX11_MOUSE - Also known as Sox-11. Experimental evidence at protein level: Swiss-Prot protein existence level 1. Transcription factor that acts as a transcriptional activator (PubMed:18505825, PubMed:18403418). Binds cooperatively with POU3F2/BRN2 or POU3F1/OCT6 to gene promoters, which enhances transcriptional activation (PubMed:18505825, PubMed:18403418). Acts as a transcriptional activator of TEAD2 by binding to its gene promoter and first intron (PubMed:20596238). Plays a redundant role with SOX4 and SOX12 in cell survival of developing tissues such as the neural tube, branchial arches an
   6555..6677    +  CDS            nef (fragment): NEF_HV1LW - Experimental evidence at protein level: Swiss-Prot protein existence level 1. Extracellular Nef protein targets CD4(+) T-lymphocytes for apoptosis by interacting with CXCR4 surface receptors. From Human immunodeficiency virus type 1 group M subtype B (isolate LW123) (HIV-1).
   6680..7268    +  misc_feature   WPRE: woodchuck hepatitis virus posttranscriptional regulatory element
   7285..7353    +  CDS            nef (fragment): NEF_HV1Z2 - Experimental evidence at protein level: Swiss-Prot protein existence level 1. Extracellular Nef protein targets CD4(+) T-lymphocytes for apoptosis by interacting with CXCR4 surface receptors. From Human immunodeficiency virus type 1 group M subtype D (isolate Z2/CDC-Z34) (HIV-1).
   7355..7667    +  LTR            5' LTR (fragment): 5' long terminal repeat (LTR) from HIV-1
   7675..7855    +  LTR            5' LTR (truncated): truncated 5' long terminal repeat (LTR) from HIV-1
   7887..8111    +  polyA_signal   bGH poly(A) signal: bovine growth hormone polyadenylation signal
   8115..8136    +  promoter       SV40 promoter (fragment): SV40 enhancer and early promoter
   8157..8585    +  rep_origin     f1 ori (sequence partly withheld): f1 bacteriophage origin of replication; arrow indicates direction of (+) strand synthesis
   8599..8928    +  promoter       SV40 promoter: SV40 enhancer and early promoter
   8976..9023    +  promoter       EM7 promoter: synthetic bacterial promoter&nbsp
   9042..9416    +  CDS            BleoR: antibiotic-binding protein; Sh ble from Streptoalloteichus hindustanus; confers resistance to bleomycin, phleomycin, and Zeocin™
   9426..9551    +  CDS            ble (fragment): BLE_KLEPN - Experimental evidence at protein level: Swiss-Prot protein existence level 1. Binding protein with a strong affinity to the bleomycin family of antibiotics. Binds to CL990; an antimitotic-antibiotic compound. From Klebsiella pneumoniae.
   9546..9667    +  polyA_signal   SV40 poly(A) signal: SV40 polyadenylation signal
   9738..9760    -  protein_bind   lac operator (fragment): The lac repressor binds to the lac operator to inhibit transcription in E. coli. This inhibition can be relieved by adding lactose or isopropyl-β-D-thiogalactopyranoside (IPTG). lac repressor encoded by lacI
   9764..9794    -  promoter       lac promoter: promoter for the E. coli lac operon
   9809..9830    -  protein_bind   CAP binding site: CAP binding activates transcription in the presence of cAMP. E. coli catabolite activator protein
   9843..9935    -  CDS            lacI (fragment): lac repressor; lacI; The lac repressor binds to the lac operator to inhibit transcription in E. coli. This inhibition can be relieved by adding lactose or isopropyl-β-D-thiogalactopyranoside (IPTG).
  10118..10706   -  rep_origin     ori: high-copy-number ColE1/pMB1/pBR322/pUC origin of replication
  10877..11737   -  CDS            AmpR: β-lactamase; bla; confers resistance to ampicillin, carbenicillin, and related antibiotics
  11738..11842   -  promoter       AmpR promoter: bla
>Addgene plasmid #90214 | pCSC-NGN2-IRES-GFP-T2A-Sox11 | addgene full sequence | sequence record 352986 | Addgene NGS Result
GACGGATCGGGAGATCTCCCGATCCCCTATGGTGCACTCTCAGTACAATCTGCTCTGATGCCGCATAGTT
AAGCCAGTATCTGCTCCCTGCTTGTGTGTTGGAGGTCGCTGAGTAGTGCGCGAGCAAAATTTAAGCTACA
ACAAGGCAAGGCTTGACCGACAATTGCATGAAGAATCTGCTTAGGGTTAGGCGTTTTGCGCTGCTTCGCG
ATGTACGGGCCAGATATACGCGTTGACATTGATTATTGACTAGTTATTAATAGTAATCAATTACGGGGTC
ATTAGTTCATAGCCCATATATGGAGTTCCGCGTTACATAACTTACGGTAAATGGCCCGCCTGGCTGACCG
CCCAACGACCCCCGCCCATTGACGTCAATAATGACGTATGTTCCCATAGTAACGCCAATAGGGACTTTCC
ATTGACGTCAATGGGTGGAGTATTTACGGTAAACTGCCCACTTGGCAGTACATCAAGTGTATCATATGCC
AAGTACGCCCCCTATTGACGTCAATGACGGTAAATGGCCCGCCTGGCATTATGCCCAGTACATGACCTTA
TGGGACTTTCCTACTTGGCAGTACATCTACGTATTAGTCATCGCTATTACCATGGTGATGCGGTTTTGGC
AGTACATCAATGGGCGTGGATAGCGGTTTGACTCACGGGGATTTCCAAGTCTCCACCCCATTGACGTCAA
TGGGAGTTTGTTTTGGCACCAAAATCAACGGGACTTTCCAAAATGTCGTAACAACTCCGCCCCATTGACG
CAAATGGGCGGTAGGCGTGTACGGTGGGAGGTCTATATAAGCAGCGCGTTTTGCCTGTACTGGGTCTCTC
TGGTTAGACCAGATCTGAGCCTGGGAGCTCTCTGGCTAACTAGGGAACCCACTGCTTAAGCCTCAATAAA
GCTTGCCTTGAGTGCTTCAAGTAGTGTGTGCCCGTCTGTTGTGTGACTCTGGTAACTAGAGATCCCTCAG
ACCCTTTTAGTCAGTGTGGAAAATCTCTAGCAGTGGCGCCCGAACAGGGACTTGAAAGCGAAAGGGAAAC
CAGAGGAGCTCTCTCGACGCAGGACTCGGCTTGCTGAAGCGCGCACGGCAAGAGGCGAGGGGCGGCGACT
GGTGAGTACGCCAAAAATTTTGACTAGCGGAGGCTAGAAGGAGAGAGATGGGTGCGAGAGCGTCAGTATT
AAGCGGGGGAGAATTAGATCGCGATGGGAAAAAATTCGGTTAAGGCCAGGGGGAAAGAAAAAATATAAAT
TAAAACATATAGTATGGGCAAGCAGGGAGCTAGAACGATTCGCAGTTAATCCTGGCCTGTTAGAAACATC
AGAAGGCTGTAGACAAATACTGGGACAGCTACAACCATCCCTTCAGACAGGATCAGAAGAACTTAGATCA
TTATATAATACAGTAGCAACCCTCTATTGTGTGCATCAAAGGATAGAGATAAAAGACACCAAGGAAGCTT
TAGACAAGATAGAGGAAGAGCAAAACAAAAGTAAGACCACCGCACAGCAAGCGGCCGCTGATCTTCAGAC
CTGGAGGAGGAGATATGAGGGACAATTGGAGAAGTGAATTATATAAATATAAAGTAGTAAAAATTGAACC
ATTAGGAGTAGCACCCACCAAGGCAAAGAGAAGAGTGGTGCAGAGAGAAAAAAGAGCAGTGGGAATAGGA
GCTTTGTTCCTTGGGTTCTTGGGAGCAGCAGGAAGCACTATGGGCGCAGCGTCAATGACGCTGACGGTAC
AGGCCAGACAATTATTGTCTGGTATAGTGCAGCAGCAGAACAATTTGCTGAGGGCTATTGAGGCGCAACA
GCATCTGTTGCAACTCACAGTCTGGGGCATCAAGCAGCTCCAGGCAAGAATCCTGGCTGTGGAAAGATAC
CTAAAGGATCAACAGCTCCTGGGGATTTGGGGTTGCTCTGGAAAACTCATTTGCACCACTGCTGTGCCTT
GGAATGCTAGTTGGAGTAATAAATCTCTGGAACAGATTTGGAATCACACGACCTGGATGGAGTGGGACAG
AGAAATTAACAATTACACAAGCTTAATACACTCCTTAATTGAAGAATCGCAAAACCAGCAAGAAAAGAAT
GAACAAGAATTATTGGAATTAGATAAATGGGCAAGTTTGTGGAATTGGTTTAACATAACAAATTGGCTGT
GGTATATAAAATTATTCATAATGATAGTAGGAGGCTTGGTAGGTTTAAGAATAGTTTTTGCTGTACTTTC
TATAGTGAATAGAGTTAGGCAGGGATATTCACCATTATCGTTTCAGACCCACCTCCCAACCCCGAGGGGA
CCCGACAGGCCCGAAGGAATAGAAGAAGAAGGTGGAGAGAGAGACAGAGACAGATCCATTCGATTAGTGA
ACGGATCAACTTTTAAAAGAAAAGGGGGGATTGGGGGGTACAGTGCAGGGGAAAGAATAGTAGACATAAT
AGCAACAGACATACAAACTAAAGAATTACAAAAACAAATTACAAAATTCAAAATTTTATCGATAAGCTTG
GGAGTTCCGCGTTACATAACTTACGGTAAATGGCCCGCCTGGCTGACCGCCCAACGACCCCCGCCCATTG
ACGTCAATAATGACGTATGTTCCCATAGTAACGCCAATAGGGACTTTCCATTGACGTCAATGGGTGGAGT
ATTTACGGTAAACTGCCCACTTGGCAGTACATCAAGTGTATCATATGCCAAGTACGCCCCCTATTGACGT
CAATGACGGTAAATGGCCCGCCTGGCATTATGCCCAGTACATGACCTTATGGGACTTTCCTACTTGGCAG
TACATCTACGTATTAGTCATCGCTATTACCATGGTGATGCGGTTTTGGCAGTACATCAATGGGCGTGGAT
AGCGGTTTGACTCACGGGGATTTCCAAGTCTCCACCCCATTGACGTCAATGGGAGTTTGTTTTGGCACCA
AAATCAACGGGACTTTCCAAAATGTCGTAACAACTCCGCCCCATTGACGCAAATGGGCGGTAGGCGTGTA
CGGTGGGAGGTCTATATAAGCAGAGCTCGTTTAGTGAACCGTCAGATCGCCTGGAGACGCCATCCACGCT
GTTTTGACCTCCATAGAAGACACCGACTCTAGAGGATCCACCGGTGCCACCATGTTCGTCAAATCCGAGA
CCTTGGAGTTGAAGGAGGAAGAGGACGTGTTAGTGCTGCTCGGATCGGCCTCCCCCGCCTTGGCGGCCCT
GACCCCGCTGTCATCCAGCGCCGACGAAGAAGAGGAGGAGGAGCCGGGCGCGTCAGGCGGGGCGCGTCGG
CAGCGCGGGGCTGAGGCCGGGCAGGGGGCGCGGGGCGGCGTGGCTGCGGGTGCGGAGGGCTGCCGGCCCG
CACGGCTGCTGGGTCTGGTACACGATTGCAAACGGCGCCCTTCCCGGGCGCGGGCCGTCTCCCGAGGCGC
CAAGACGGCCGAGACGGTGCAGCGCATCAAGAAGACCCGTAGACTGAAGGCCAACAACCGCGAGCGAAAC
CGCATGCACAACCTCAACGCGGCACTGGACGCGCTGCGCGAGGTGCTCCCCACGTTCCCCGAGGACGCCA
AGCTCACCAAGATCGAGACCCTGCGCTTCGCCCACAACTACATCTGGGCACTCACCGAGACCCTGCGCCT
GGCGGATCACTGCGGGGGCGGCGGCGGGGGCCTGCCGGGGGCGCTCTTCTCCGAGGCAGTGTTGCTGAGC
CCGGGAGGCGCCAGCGCCGCCCTGAGCAGCAGCGGAGACAGCCCCTCGCCCGCCTCCACGTGGAGTTGCA
CCAACAGCCCCGCGCCGTCCTCCTCCGTGTCCTCCAATTCCACCTCCCCCTACAGCTGCACTTTATCGCC
CGCCAGCCCGGCCGGGTCAGACATGGACTATTGGCAGCCCCCACCTCCCGACAAGCACCGCTATGCACCT
CACCTCCCCATAGCCAGGGATTGTATCTAGATGAATTCCGCCCCCCCCCCCCTAACGTTACTGGCCGAAG
CCGCTTGGAATAAGGCCGGTGTGCGTTTGTCTATATGTTATTTTCCACCATATTGCCGTCTTTTGGCAAT
GTGAGGGCCCGGAAACCTGGCCCTGTCTTCTTGACGAGCATTCCTAGGGGTCTTTCCCCTCTCGCCAAAG
GAATGCAAGGTCTGTTGAATGTCGTGAAGGAAGCAGTTCCTCTGGAAGCTTCTTGAAGACAAACAACGTC
TGTAGCGACCCTTTGCAGGCAGCGGAACCCCCCACCTGGCGACAGGTGCCTCTGCGGCCAAAAGCCACGT
GTATAAGATACACCTGCAAAGGCGGCACAACCCCAGTGCCACGTTGTGAGTTGGATAGTTGTGGAAAGAG
TCAAATGGCTCTCCTCAAGCGTATTCAACAAGGGGCTGAAGGATGCCCAGAAGGTACCCCATTGTATGGG
ATCTGATCTGGGGCCTCGGTGCACATGCTTTACATGTGTTTAGTCGAGGTTAAAAAACGTCTAGGCCCCC
CGAACCACGGGGACGTGGTTTTCCTTTGAAAAACACGATGATAATACCATGGTGAGCAAGGGCGAGGAGC
TGTTCACCGGGGTGGTGCCCATCCTGGTCGAGCTGGACGGCGACGTAAACGGCCACAAGTTCAGCGTGTC
CGGCGAGGGCGAGGGCGATGCCACCTACGGCAAGCTGACCCTGAAGTTCATCTGCACCACCGGCAAGCTG
CCCGTGCCCTGGCCCACCCTCGTGACCACCCTGACCTACGGCGTGCAGTGCTTCAGCCGCTACCCCGACC
ACATGAAGCAGCACGACTTCTTCAAGTCCGCCATGCCCGAAGGCTACGTCCAGGAGCGCACCATCTTCTT
CAAGGACGACGGCAACTACAAGACCCGCGCCGAGGTGAAGTTCGAGGGCGACACCCTGGTGAACCGCATC
GAGCTGAAGGGCATCGACTTCAAGGAGGACGGCAACATCCTGGGGCACAAGCTGGAGTACAACTACAACA
GCCACAACGTCTATATCATGGCCGACAAGCAGAAGAACGGCATCAAGGTGAACTTCAAGATCCGCCACAA
CATCGAGGACGGCAGCGTGCAGCTCGCCGACCACTACCAGCAGAACACCCCCATCGGCGACGGCCCCGTG
CTGCTGCCCGACAACCACTACCTGAGCACCCAGTCCGCCCTGAGCAAAGACCCCAACGAGAAGCGCGATC
ACATGGTCCTGCTGGAGTTCGTGACCGCCGCCGGGATCACTCTCGGCATGGACGAGCTGTACAAGTCCGG
ACTCAGATCCTACGAGGGGAGAGGAAGTCTTCTGACCTGCGGAGACGTCGAAGAGAATCCTGGACCCGCT
AGCGCTACCGGACTCAGATCCGCCACCATGGTGCAGCAGGCCGAGAGCTCGGAAGCCGAGAGCAACCTGC
CCCGGGACGCGCTGGACACCGAGGAGGGCGAGTTCATGGCGTGCAGCCCGGTGGCCCTGGACGAGAGCGA
CCCGGACTGGTGCAAGACGGCGTCGGGCCACATCAAACGGCCCATGAACGCCTTCATGGTGTGGTCCAAG
ATCGAGCGCAGGAAGATCATGGAGCAGTCGCCCGACATGCACAACGCCGAGATCTCCAAGAGGCTGGGCA
AGCGCTGGAAGATGCTGAAGGACAGCGAGAAGATCCCGTTCATCAGGGAGGCGGAGCGCCTGCGCCTCAA
GCACATGGCTGATTATCCCGACTACAAGTACCGGCCGCGCAAAAAGCCCAAGACGGACCCAGCGGCCAAG
CCCAGCGCGGGCCAGAGCCCCGACAAGAGCGCGGCGGGCGCCAAGGCAGCCAAGGGCCCCGGCAAGAAGT
GCGCCAAGCTCAAGGCGCCTGCGGGCAAGGCGGGCGCGGGCAAGGCGGCGCAGCCGGGGGACTGCGCCGC
GGGCAAGGCAGCCAAGTGCGTCTTCCTGGACGACGACGATGAAGACGACGACGAAGATGACGAGCTGCAG
CTACGGCCCAAGCCGGACGCTGACGACGACGACGACGAGCCCGCGCACTCGCACCTGCTGCCGCCGCCGA
CGCAGCAGCAACCCCCTCAGCTGCTGAGGCGCTACAGCGTGGCCAAGGTCCCCGCCAGCCCCACGCTCAG
CAGTGCCGCCGAGTCCCCCGAGGGCGCGAGCCTGTACGACGAAGTGCGCGCGGGCGGCCGGCTCTACTAC
AGCTTCAAGAACATCACCAAGCAGCAGCCTCCGCCCGCGCCTCCCGCGCTGTCGCCCGCGTCCTCCCGCT
GCGTGTCCACCTCCTCATCCAGCGGCAGCAGCAGCGGCAGCGGCGCCGAGGATGCAGACGACCTCATGTT
CGACCTGAGCTTGAATTTCTCCCAGGGCGCGCACAGCGCCTGCGAGCAGCCACTGGGCGCGGGAGCGGCG
GGGAACCTGTCCCTGTCGCTGGTGGATAAGGACCTGGATTCCTTCAGCGAGGGCAGCCTGGGTTCCCACT
TCGAGTTCCCCGACTACTGCACGCCGGAGCTGAGCGAGATGATCGCGGGGGACTGGCTGGAGGCGAACTT
CTCCGACCTGGTGTTCACGTATTGAAGTACGCTCGAGGGATCAAGCTTATCGAAACCTGGAAAAACATGG
AGCAATCACAAGTAGCAATACAGCAGCTACCAATGCTGATTGTGCCTGGCTAGAAGCACAAGAGGAGGAG
GAGGTGGGTTTTCCAGTCACACCTCAGACAATCAACCTCTGGATTACAAAATTTGTGAAAGATTGACTGG
TATTCTTAACTATGTTGCTCCTTTTACGCTATGTGGATACGCTGCTTTAATGCCTTTGTATCATGCTATT
GCTTCCCGTATGGCTTTCATTTTCTCCTCCTTGTATAAATCCTGGTTGCTGTCTCTTTATGAGGAGTTGT
GGCCCGTTGTCAGGCAACGTGGCGTGGTGTGCACTGTGTTTGCTGACGCAACCCCCACTGGTTGGGGCAT
TGCCACCACCTGTCAGCTCCTTTCCGGGACTTTCGCTTTCCCCCTCCCTATTGCCACGGCGGAACTCATC
GCCGCCTGCCTTGCCCGCTGCTGGACAGGGGCTCGGCTGTTGGGCACTGACAATTCCGTGGTGTTGTCGG
GGAAGCTGACGTCCTTTCCATGGCTGCTCGCCTGTGTTGCCACCTGGATTCTGCGCGGGACGTCCTTCTG
CTACGTCCCTTCGGCCCTCAATCCAGCGGACCTTCCTTCCCGCGGCCTGCTGCCGGCTCTGCGGCCTCTT
CCGCGTCTTCGCCTTCGCCCTCAGACGAGTCGGATCTCCCTTTGGGCCGCCTCCCCGCCTGGAATTCGAG
CTCGGTACCTTTAAGACCAATGACTTACAAGGCAGCTGTAGATCTTAGCCACTTTTTAAAAGAAAAGGGG
GGACTGGAAGGGCTAATTCACTCCCAACGAAGACAAGATATCCTTGATCTGTGGATCTACCACACACAAG
GCTACTTCCCTGATTGGCAGAACTACACACCAGGGCCAGGGATCAGATATCCACTGACCTTTGGATGGTG
CTACAAGCTAGTACCAGTTGAGCAAGAGAAGGTAGAAGAAGCCAATGAAGGAGAGAACACCCGCTTGTTA
CACCCTGTGAGCCTGCATGGGATGGATGACCCGGAGAGAGAAGTATTAGAGTGGAGGTTTGACAGCCGCC
TAGCATTTCATCACATGGCCCGAGAGCTGCATCCGGACTGTACTGGGTCTCTCTGGTTAGACCAGATCTG
AGCCTGGGAGCTCTCTGGCTAACTAGGGAACCCACTGCTTAAGCCTCAATAAAGCTTGCCTTGAGTGCTT
CAAGTAGTGTGTGCCCGTCTGTTGTGTGACTCTGGTAACTAGAGATCCCTCAGACCCTTTTAGTCAGTGT
GGAAAATCTCTAGCAGGGCCGCTTTAAACCCGCTGATCAGCCTCGACTGTGCCTTCTAGTTGCCAGCCAT
CTGTTGTTTGCCCCTCCCCCGTGCCTTCCTTGACCCTGGAAGGTGCCACTCCCACTGTCCTTTCCTAATA
AAATGAGGAAATTGCATCGCATTGTCTGAGTAGGTGTCATTCTATTCTGGGGGGTGGGGTGGGGCAGGAC
AGCAAGGGGGAGGATTGGGAAGACAATAGCAGGCATGCTGGGGATGCGGTGGGCTCTATGGCTTCTGAGG
CGGAAAGAACCAGCTGGGGCTCTAGGGGGTATCCCC
[124 nt withheld, positions 8157-8280]
C
[91 nt withheld, positions 8282-8372]
A
[49 nt withheld, positions 8374-8422]
CCTTTGACGTTGGAGTCCACGTTCTTT
[37 nt withheld, positions 8450-8486]
ACCCTATCTCGGTCTATTCTTTTGATTTATAAGGGATTTTGCCGATTTCGGCCTATTGGTTAAAAAATGA
GCTGATTTAACAAAAATTTAACGCGAATTAATTCTGTGGAATGTGTGTCAGTTAGGGTGTGGAAAGTCCC
CAGGCTCCCCAGCAGGCAGAAGTATGCAAAGCATGCATCTCAATTAGTCAGCAACCAGGTGTGGAAAGTC
CCCAGGCTCCCCAGCAGGCAGAAGTATGCAAAGCATGCATCTCAATTAGTCAGCAACCATAGTCCCGCCC
CTAACTCCGCCCATCCCGCCCCTAACTCCGCCCAGTTCCGCCCATTCTCCGCCCCATGGCTGACTAATTT
TTTTTATTTATGCAGAGGCCGAGGCCGCCTCTGCCTCTGAGCTATTCCAGAAGTAGTGAGGAGGCTTTTT
TGGAGGCCTAGGCTTTTGCAAAAAGCTCCCGGGAGCTTGTATATCCATTTTCGGATCTGATCAGCACGTG
TTGACAATTAATCATCGGCATAGTATATCGGCATAGTATAATACGACAAGGTGAGGAACTAAACCATGGC
CAAGTTGACCAGTGCCGTTCCGGTGCTCACCGCGCGCGACGTCGCCGGAGCGGTCGAGTTCTGGACCGAC
CGGCTCGGGTTCTCCCGGGACTTCGTGGAGGACGACTTCGCCGGTGTGGTCCGGGACGACGTGACCCTGT
TCATCAGCGCGGTCCAGGACCAGGTGGTGCCGGACAACACCCTGGCCTGGGTGTGGGTGCGCGGCCTGGA
CGAGCTGTACGCCGAGTGGTCGGAGGTCGTGTCCACGAACTTCCGGGACGCCTCCGGGCCGGCCATGACC
GAGATCGGCGAGCAGCCGTGGGGGCGGGAGTTCGCCCTGCGCGACCCGGCCGGCAACTGCGTGCACTTCG
TGGCCGAGGAGCAGGACTGACACGTGCTACGAGATTTCGATTCCACCGCCGCCTTCTATGAAAGGTTGGG
CTTCGGAATCGTTTTCCGGGACGCCGGCTGGATGATCCTCCAGCGCGGGGATCTCATGCTGGAGTTCTTC
GCCCACCCCAACTTGTTTATTGCAGCTTATAATGGTTACAAATAAAGCAATAGCATCACAAATTTCACAA
ATAAAGCATTTTTTTCACTGCATTCTAGTTGTGGTTTGTCCAAACTCATCAATGTATCTTATCATGTCTG
TATACCGTCGACCTCTAGCTAGAGCTTGGCGTAATCATGGTCATAGCTGTTTCCTGTGTGAAATTGTTAT
CCGCTCACAATTCCACACAACATACGAGCCGGAAGCATAAAGTGTAAAGCCTGGGGTGCCTAATGAGTGA
GCTAACTCACATTAATTGCGTTGCGCTCACTGCCCGCTTTCCAGTCGGGAAACCTGTCGTGCCAGCTGCA
TTAATGAATCGGCCAACGCGCGGGGAGAGGCGGTTTGCGTATTGGGCGCTCTTCCGCTTCCTCGCTCACT
GACTCGCTGCGCTCGGTCGTTCGGCTGCGGCGAGCGGTATCAGCTCACTCAAAGGCGGTAATACGGTTAT
CCACAGAATCAGGGGATAACGCAGGAAAGAACATGTGAGCAAAAGGCCAGCAAAAGGCCAGGAACCGTAA
AAAGGCCGCGTTGCTGGCGTTTTTCCATAGGCTCCGCCCCCCTGACGAGCATCACAAAAATCGACGCTCA
AGTCAGAGGTGGCGAAACCCGACAGGACTATAAAGATACCAGGCGTTTCCCCCTGGAAGCTCCCTCGTGC
GCTCTCCTGTTCCGACCCTGCCGCTTACCGGATACCTGTCCGCCTTTCTCCCTTCGGGAAGCGTGGCGCT
TTCTCATAGCTCACGCTGTAGGTATCTCAGTTCGGTGTAGGTCGTTCGCTCCAAGCTGGGCTGTGTGCAC
GAACCCCCCGTTCAGCCCGACCGCTGCGCCTTATCCGGTAACTATCGTCTTGAGTCCAACCCGGTAAGAC
ACGACTTATCGCCACTGGCAGCAGCCACTGGTAACAGGATTAGCAGAGCGAGGTATGTAGGCGGTGCTAC
AGAGTTCTTGAAGTGGTGGCCTAACTACGGCTACACTAGAAGAACAGTATTTGGTATCTGCGCTCTGCTG
AAGCCAGTTACCTTCGGAAAAAGAGTTGGTAGCTCTTGATCCGGCAAACAAACCACCGCTGGTAGCGGTG
GTTTTTTTGTTTGCAAGCAGCAGATTACGCGCAGAAAAAAAGGATCTCAAGAAGATCCTTTGATCTTTTC
TACGGGGTCTGACGCTCAGTGGAACGAAAACTCACGTTAAGGGATTTTGGTCATGAGATTATCAAAAAGG
ATCTTCACCTAGATCCTTTTAAATTAAAAATGAAGTTTTAAATCAATCTAAAGTATATATGAGTAAACTT
GGTCTGACAGTTACCAATGCTTAATCAGTGAGGCACCTATCTCAGCGATCTGTCTATTTCGTTCATCCAT
AGTTGCCTGACTCCCCGTCGTGTAGATAACTACGATACGGGAGGGCTTACCATCTGGCCCCAGTGCTGCA
ATGATACCGCGAGACCCACGCTCACCGGCTCCAGATTTATCAGCAATAAACCAGCCAGCCGGAAGGGCCG
AGCGCAGAAGTGGTCCTGCAACTTTATCCGCCTCCATCCAGTCTATTAATTGTTGCCGGGAAGCTAGAGT
AAGTAGTTCGCCAGTTAATAGTTTGCGCAACGTTGTTGCCATTGCTACAGGCATCGTGGTGTCACGCTCG
TCGTTTGGTATGGCTTCATTCAGCTCCGGTTCCCAACGATCAAGGCGAGTTACATGATCCCCCATGTTGT
GCAAAAAAGCGGTTAGCTCCTTCGGTCCTCCGATCGTTGTCAGAAGTAAGTTGGCCGCAGTGTTATCACT
CATGGTTATGGCAGCACTGCATAATTCTCTTACTGTCATGCCATCCGTAAGATGCTTTTCTGTGACTGGT
GAGTACTCAACCAAGTCATTCTGAGAATAGTGTATGCGGCGACCGAGTTGCTCTTGCCCGGCGTCAATAC
GGGATAATACCGCGCCACATAGCAGAACTTTAAAAGTGCTCATCATTGGAAAACGTTCTTCGGGGCGAAA
ACTCTCAAGGATCTTACCGCTGTTGAGATCCAGTTCGATGTAACCCACTCGTGCACCCAACTGATCTTCA
GCATCTTTTACTTTCACCAGCGTTTCTGGGTGAGCAAAAACAGGAAGGCAAAATGCCGCAAAAAAGGGAA
TAAGGGCGACACGGAAATGTTGAATACTCATACTCTTCCTTTTTCAATATTATTGAAGCATTTATCAGGG
TTATTGTCTCATGAGCGGATACATATTTGAATGTATTTAGAAAAATAAACAAATAGGGGTTCCGCGCACA
TTTCCCCGAAAAGTGCCACCTGACGTC
